>Addgene plasmid #246364 | (203-bp-TET-DIAL-minSV40)-mGL-bGH_pDA030 | addgene full sequence | sequence record 492438 | Addgene NGS Result
CGCTAGTAGACTGCAGGTGGGCCCGAGCTTAAGTAACTAACTAACAGGAAGAGTTTGTAGAAACGCAAAA
AGGCCATCCGTCAGGATGGCCTTCTGCTTAGTTTGATGCCTGGCAGTTTATGGCGGGCGTCCTGCCCGCC
ACCCTCCGGGCCGTTGCTTCACAACGTTCAAATCCGCTCCCGGCGGATTTGTCCTACTCAGGAGAGCGTT
CACCGACAAACAACAGATAAAACGAAAGGCCCAGTCTTCCGACTGAGCCTTTCGTTTTATTTGATGCCTG
GCAGTTCCCTACTCTCGCTTAGTAGTTAGACGTCCCCGAGATCCATGCTAGCGGTAATACGGTTATCCAC
AGAATCAGGGGATAACGCAGGAAAGAACATGTGAGCAAAAGGCCAGCAAAAGGCCAGGAACCGTAAAAAG
GCCGCGTTGCTGGCGTTTTTCCATAGGCTCCGCCCCCCTGACGAGCATCACAAAAATCGACGCTCAAGTC
AGAGGTGGCGAAACCCGACAGGACTATAAAGATACCAGGCGTTTCCCCCTGGAAGCTCCCTCGTGCGCTC
TCCTGTTCCGACCCTGCCGCTTACCGGATACCTGTCCGCCTTTCTCCCTTCGGGAAGCGTGGCGCTTTCT
CATAGCTCACGCTGTAGGTATCTCAGTTCGGTGTAGGTCGTTCGCTCCAAGCTGGGCTGTGTGCACGAAC
CCCCCGTTCAGCCCGACCGCTGCGCCTTATCCGGTAACTATCGTCTTGAGTCCAACCCGGTAAGACACGA
CTTATCGCCACTGGCAGCAGCCACTGGTAACAGGATTAGCAGAGCGAGGTATGTAGGCGGTGCTACAGAG
TTCTTGAAGTGGTGGCCTAACTACGGCTACACTAGAAGAACAGTATTTGGTATCTGCGCTCTGCTGAAGC
CAGTTACCTTCGGAAAAAGAGTTGGTAGCTCTTGATCCGGCAAACAAACCACCGCTGGTAGCGGTGGTTT
TTTTGTTTGCAAGCAGCAGATTACGCGCAGAAAAAAAGGATCTCAAGAAGATCCTTTGATCTTTTCTACG
GGGTCTGACGCTCAGTGGAACGGGGCCCAATCTGAATAATGTTACAACCAATTAACCAATTCTGATTAGA
AAAACTCATCGAGCATCAAATGAAACTGCAATTTATTCATATCAGGATTATCAATACCATATTTTTGAAA
AAGCCGTTTCTGTAATGAAGGAGAAAACTCACCGAGGCAGTTCCATAGGATGGCAAGATCCTGGTATCGG
TCTGCGATTCCGACTCGTCCAACATCAATACAACCTATTAATTTCCCCTCGTCAAAAATAAGGTTATCAA
GTGAGAAATCACCATGAGTGACGACTGAATCCGGTGAGAATGGCAAAAGTTTATGCATTTCTTTCCAGAC
TTGTTCAACAGGCCAGCCATTACGCTCGTCATCAAAATCACTCGCATCAACCAAACCGTTATTCATTCGT
GATTGCGCCTGAGCTAGACGAAATACGCGATCGCTGTTAAAAGGACAATTACAAACAGGAATCGAATGCA
ACCGGCGCAGGAACACTGCCAGCGCATCAACAATATTTTCACCTGAATCAGGATATTCTTCTAATACCTG
GAATGCTGTTTTTCCGGGGATCGCAGTGGTGAGTAACCATGCATCACCAGGAGTACGGATAAAATGCTTG
ATGGTCGGAAGAAGCATAAATTCCGTCAGCCAGTTTAGTCTGACCATCTCATCTGTAACATCATTGGCAA
CGCTACCTTTGCCATGTTTCAGAAACAACTCTGGCGCATCGGGCTTCCCATACAAGCGATAGATTGTCGC
ACCTGATTGCCCGACATTATCGCGAGCCCATTTATACCCATATAAATCAGCATCCATGTTGGAATTTAAT
CGCGGCCTCGACGTTTCCCGTTGAATATGGCTCATAACACCCCTTGTATTACTGTTTATGTAAGCAGACA
GTTTTATTGTTCATGATGATATATTTTTATCTTGTGCAATGTAACATCAGAGATTTTGAGACACGGGCAC
CTGCAGTCTTCGTACTCATTATTCCTCGAGTTTACTCCCTATCAGTGATAGAGAACGTATGAAGAGTTTA
CTCCCTATCAGTGATAGAGAACGTATGCAGACTTTACTCCCTATCAGTGATAGAGAACGTATAAGGAGTT
TACTCCCTATCAGTGATAGAGAACGTATGACCAGTTTACTCCCTATCAGTGATAGAGAACGTATCTACAG
TTTACTCCCTATCAGTGATAGAGAACGTATATCCAGTTTACTCCCTATCAGTGATAGAGAACGTATAAGC
TTTAGGCGTGTACGGTGGGCGCCTATAAAAGCAGAGCTCGTTTAGTGAACCGTCAGATCGCCTGGAGCAA
TTCCACAACACTTTTGTCTTATACCAACTTTCCGTACCACTTCCTACCCTCGTAAATTCGCTACATTATA
GGACCCTCGTAAACTCTGGATCAAATCCGAATAACTTCGTATAGCATACATTATACGAAGTTATCTCGAG
TCGCTCGGTACGATTTAAATTGAATTCTGCAGTCGACGGTACCGCGGGCCCGGGACTTTGTACAAAAAAG
CAGGCTCCACCATGGGAACCAATTCAGTCGACTGGATCCGGTACCTCCTACAGCTCCTGGGCAACGTGCT
GGTTATTGTGCTGTCTCATCATTTTGGCAAAGAATTGATTAATTCGAGCGAACGCGTATAACTTCGTATA
GCATACATTATACGAAGTTATCGGATTTGATCTGATCAAGCAACTCTAGAGGGAATCATTCTAAGCATTA
TAGTTGCATCTCAATTAGTCAGCAACCATAGTCCCGCCCCTAACTCCGCCCATCCCGCCCCTAACTCCGC
CCAGTTCCGCCCATTCTCCGCCCCATCGCTGACTAATTTTTTTTATTTATGCAGAGGCCGAGGCCGCCTC
GGCCTCTGAGCTATTCCAGAAGTAGTGAGGAGGCTTTTTTGGAGGCCTAGGCTTTTGCAAAAAGCTTAAT
CATTCAATGAGCCACCATGGTGAGCAAGGGCGAGGAGCTGTTCACCGGGGTGGTGCCCATCCTGGTCGAG
CTGGACGGCGACGTAAACGGCCACAAGTTCAGCGTCCGCGGCGAGGGCGAGGGCGATGCCACCAACGGCA
AGCTGACCCTGAAGTTCATCTGCACCACCGGCAAGCTGCCCGTGCCCTGGCCCACCCTCGTGACCACCTT
AGGCTACGGCGTGGCCTGCTTCGCCCGCTACCCCGACCACATGAAGCAGCACGACTTCTTCAAGTCCGCC
ATGCCCGAAGGCTACGTCCAGGAGCGCACCATCTCTTTCAAGGACGACGGTACCTACAAGACCCGCGCCG
AGGTGAAGTTCGAGGGCGACACCCTGGTGAACCGCATCGTGCTGAAGGGCATCGACTTCAAGGAGGACGG
CAACATCCTGGGGCACAAGCTGGAGTACAACTTCAACAGCCACAAGGTCTATATCACGGCCGACAAGCAG
AAGAACGGCATCAAGGCTAACTTCAAGACCCGCCACAACGTTGAGGACGGCGGCGTGCAGCTCGCCGACC
ACTACCAGCAGAACACCCCCATCGGCGACGGCCCCGTGCTGCTGCCCGACAACCACTACCTGAGCCATCA
GTCCAAACTGAGCAAAGACCCCAACGAGAAGCGCGATCACATGGTCCTGAAGGAGAGGGTGACCGCCGCC
GGGATTACACATGACATGGACGAGCTGTACAAGTAACAACGTTGCACCTGTGCCTTCTAGTTGCCAGCCA
TCTGTTGTTTGCCCCTCCCCCGTGCCTTCCTTGACCCTGGAAGGTGCCACTCCCACTGTCCTTTCCTAAT
AAAATGAGGAAATTGCATCGCATTGTCTGAGTAGGTGTCATTCTATTCTGGGGGGTGGGGTGGGGCAGGA
CAGCAAGGGGGAGGATTGGGAAGACAATAGCAGGCATGCTGGGGATGCGGTGGGCTCTATGG
Features (pLannotate 1.2.2; 12 found; start..end, strand, type, name):
     68..95      -  terminator     rrnB T2 terminator: transcription terminator T2 from the E. coli rrnB gene
    227..270     +  terminator     rrnB T1 terminator: Escherichia coli rrnB; transcription terminator T1 from the E. coli rrnB gene
    438..1026    -  rep_origin     ori: high-copy-number ColE1/pMB1/pBR322/pUC origin of replication
   1116..1925    -  CDS            KanR: aminoglycoside phosphotransferase; aph(3')-Ia; confers resistance to kanamycin in bacteria or G418 (Geneticin®) in eukaryotes
   2058..2436    +  promoter       TRE3G promoter: 3rd-generation Tet-responsive promoter that can be activated by binding of Tet-On® 3G
   2481..2514    +  protein_bind   loxP: Cre-mediated recombination occurs in the 8-bp core sequence (GCATACAT). Cre recombinase
   2542..2575    +  misc_feature   MCS (fragment): multiple cloning site
   2577..2596    +  protein_bind   attB1 (fragment): mutant version of attB; recombination site for the Gateway® BP reaction BP Clonase™
   2718..2751    +  protein_bind   loxP: Cre-mediated recombination occurs in the 8-bp core sequence (GCATACAT). Cre recombinase
   2805..3001    +  promoter       SV40 promoter: SV40 early promoter
   3027..3746    +  CDS            mGreenLantern: monomeric GFP derivative that displays exceptionally high brightness in cells (Campbell et al., 2020)
   3758..3982    +  polyA_signal   bGH poly(A) signal: bovine growth hormone polyadenylation signal
