[The description below was written by a language model from this plasmid's Addgene catalogue record and pLannotate feature annotations shown in this document.]
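Description:
(203-bp-TET-DIAL-minSV40)-mGL-bGH_pDA030 is a compact (about 4 kb) mammalian expression and synthetic biology reporter plasmid built by Golden Gate assembly in the depositing laboratory's pSHIP backbone. It is maintained in E. coli through a high-copy ColE1/pUC-type origin and selected with kanamycin via an aph(3')-Ia aminoglycoside phosphotransferase gene. rrnB T1 and T2 terminators sit in the bacterial portion of the backbone, where they likely help insulate the mammalian cassette from read-through transcription.

The payload is a single transcription unit with an editable "DIAL" promoter. A region annotated as the Tet-responsive TRE3G promoter, which supplies the binding sites for rtTA, lies upstream of a spacer flanked by two loxP sites in the same orientation. The spacer carries only fragments annotated as a multiple cloning site and attB1, most likely incidental filler matches. The 203 bp in the name presumably refers to this spacer, though the record does not define it explicitly. Downstream is a minimal SV40 early promoter, followed by the coding sequence for mGreenLantern, a bright monomeric GFP derivative, and a bovine growth hormone polyadenylation signal.

With doxycycline and rtTA present, the activator binds the Tet sites and drives mGreenLantern expression from the minimal promoter. Because the loxP sites are directly repeated, Cre recombinase should excise the intervening spacer, shortening the distance between the activator binding sites and the core promoter and thereby shifting the output level. The plasmid serves as a fluorescent reporter for testing recombinase-based promoter editing as a way to set transgene expression levels.
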