Addgene plasmid #246364: (203-bp-TET-DIAL-minSV40)-mGL-bGH_pDA030
Purpose: 203-bp DIAL Reporter Plasmid with minSV40 expressing mGreenLantern in the presence of DOX and rtTA and editable by Cre recombinase
Depositing lab: Kate Galloway. Depositing organization: Massachusetts Institute of Technology. Publication: Programmable promoter editing for precise control of transgene expression. Kabaria SR, Bae Y, Ehmann ME, Lende-Dorn BA, Beitz AM, Peterman EL, Love KS, Ploessl DS, Galloway KE. Nat Biotechnol. 2025 Oct 13. doi: 10.1038/s41587-025-02854-y. PubMed 41083901.
Backbone
  Vector backbone: Galloway Lab pSHIP Backbone
  Backbone manufacturer: Galloway Lab
  Vector type: Mammalian Expression, Synthetic Biology
Growth in bacteria
  Bacterial resistance: Kanamycin, 50 μg/mL
  Growth temperature: 30°C
  Growth strain: NEB Stable
  Copy number: High Copy
Gene/Insert
  Gene/Insert name: mGreenLantern
  Species: Aequorea victoria
  Mutation: none
  Cloning method: Golden Gate
Terms and licenses: Academic/Nonprofit Terms; Industry Terms: Not Available to Industry
Depositor comments: Please visit https://doi.org/10.1101/2024.06.19.599813 for bioRxiv preprint.
How to cite: (203-bp-TET-DIAL-minSV40)-mGL-bGH_pDA030 was a gift from Kate Galloway (Addgene plasmid # 246364 ; http://n2t.net/addgene:246364 ; RRID:Addgene_246364)
