>Addgene plasmid #246364 | (203-bp-TET-DIAL-minSV40)-mGL-bGH_pDA030 | depositor partial sequence | sequence record 484381 | Promoter (203-bp-TET-DIAL-minSV40)
GAGTTTACTCCCTATCAGTGATAGAGAACGTATGAAGAGTTTACTCCCTATCAGTGATAGAGAACGTATG
CAGACTTTACTCCCTATCAGTGATAGAGAACGTATAAGGAGTTTACTCCCTATCAGTGATAGAGAACGTA
TGACCAGTTTACTCCCTATCAGTGATAGAGAACGTATCTACAGTTTACTCCCTATCAGTGATAGAGAACG
TATATCCAGTTTACTCCCTATCAGTGATAGAGAACGTATAAGCTTTAGGCGTGTACGGTGGGCGCCTATA
AAAGCAGAGCTCGTTTAGTGAACCGTCAGATCGCCTGGAGCAATTCCACAACACTTTTGTCTTATACCAA
CTTTCCGTACCACTTCCTACCCTCGTAAATTCGCTACATTATAGGACCCTCGTAAACTCTGGATCAAATC
CGAATAACTTCGTATAGCATACATTATACGAAGTTATCTCGAGTCGCTCGGTACGATTTAAATTGAATTC
TGCAGTCGACGGTACCGCGGGCCCGGGACTTTGTACAAAAAAGCAGGCTCCACCATGGGAACCAATTCAG
TCGACTGGATCCGGTACCTCCTACAGCTCCTGGGCAACGTGCTGGTTATTGTGCTGTCTCATCATTTTGG
CAAAGAATTGATTAATTCGAGCGAACGCGTATAACTTCGTATAGCATACATTATACGAAGTTATCGGATT
TGATCTGATCAAGCAACTCTAGAGGGAATCATTCTAAGCATTATAGTTGCATCTCAATTAGTCAGCAACC
ATAGTCCCGCCCCTAACTCCGCCCATCCCGCCCCTAACTCCGCCCAGTTCCGCCCATTCTCCGCCCCATC
GCTGACTAATTTTTTTTATTTATGCAGAGGCCGAGGCCGCCTCGGCCTCTGAGCTATTCCAGAAGTAGTG
AGGAGGCTTTTTTGGAGGCCTAGGCTTTTGCAAA
